Addgene plasmid #54568: mOrange2-N1
Purpose: (Empty Backbone) Localization: N1 Cloning Vector, Excitation: 549, Emission: 565
Depositing lab: Michael Davidson & Nathan Shaner & Roger Tsien. Depositing organization: Florida State University, Tallahassee. Publication: Improving the photostability of bright monomeric orange and red fluorescent proteins. Shaner NC, Lin MZ, McKeown MR, Steinbach PA, Hazelwood KL, Davidson MW, Tsien RY. Nat Methods. 2008 Jun;5(6):545-51. doi: 10.1038/nmeth.1209. Epub 2008 May 4. PubMed 18454154.
Backbone
  Vector backbone: mOrange2-N1
  Backbone size (bp): 4750
  Vector type: Mammalian Expression
  Selectable markers: Neomycin (select with G418)
  Tag / fusion protein: mOrange2 (C terminal on backbone)
Growth in bacteria
  Bacterial resistance: Kanamycin, 50 μg/mL
  Growth temperature: 37°C
  Growth strain: DH5alpha
  Copy number: High Copy
Gene/Insert
  Gene/Insert name: None
  Tag / fusion protein: mOrange2 (C terminal on backbone)
Resource information
  A portion of this plasmid was derived from a plasmid made by: N.C. Shaner, M.W. Davidson, and R.Y. Tsien; PMID 18454154
Terms and licenses: Academic/Nonprofit Terms; Industry Terms: Not Available to Industry
Depositor comments: . Excitation = 549; Emission = 565
How to cite: mOrange2-N1 was a gift from Michael Davidson & Nathan Shaner & Roger Tsien (Addgene plasmid # 54568 ; http://n2t.net/addgene:54568 ; RRID:Addgene_54568)
