[The description below was written by a language model from this plasmid's Addgene catalogue record and pLannotate feature annotations shown in this document.]
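Description:
mOrange2-N1 is an empty mammalian expression backbone of the "N1" cloning-vector layout, designed for fusing a protein of interest to the N-terminus of the orange fluorescent protein mOrange2, so that the fluorophore sits at the C-terminal end of the fusion. The catalogue lists the backbone at about 4.75 kb, and the sequenced record is 4,723 nt. The expression cassette consists of the human cytomegalovirus immediate early enhancer and promoter, a multiple cloning site, the mOrange2 coding sequence directly downstream, and an SV40 polyadenylation signal. No insert is present. A gene cloned in frame into the MCS without a stop codon would be expressed as an mOrange2-tagged fusion, while the unmodified plasmid should express mOrange2 alone. mOrange2 is a constitutively fluorescent monomeric protein derived from Discosoma sp., developed for improved photostability, with recorded excitation and emission maxima of 549 and 565 nm.

Propagation in E. coli relies on a high-copy ColE1/pUC-type origin. An f1 bacteriophage origin is also present, which can allow production of single-stranded DNA. A single Tn5 aminoglycoside phosphotransferase gene (NeoR/KanR) serves both hosts: a bacterial bla-type promoter drives it for kanamycin selection in bacteria, and the adjacent SV40 enhancer/early promoter drives it in mammalian cells for G418 selection of stable transfectants, with an HSV thymidine kinase polyadenylation signal terminating the transcript. The short annotated fragments (RSF ori, SV40 large T antigen, ble, bGH poly(A)) are probably partial matches or backbone remnants rather than functional elements. The vector is typically used for live-cell imaging of protein localization in transfected mammalian cells.
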