Features (pLannotate 1.2.2; 15 found; start..end, strand, type, name):
      1..27      +  rep_origin     RSF ori (fragment): Plasmids containing the RSF 1030 origin of replication can be propagated in E. coli cells that contain additional plasmids with compatible origins.
     95..398     +  enhancer       CMV enhancer: human cytomegalovirus immediate early enhancer
    399..602     +  promoter       CMV promoter: human cytomegalovirus (CMV) immediate early promoter
    625..705     +  misc_feature   MCS: multiple cloning site
    713..1420    +  CDS            mOrange2: mOrange2 is a basic (constitutively fluorescent) orange fluorescent protein published in 2008, derived from Discosoma sp.. It has high acid sensitivity.
   1439..1522    +  CDS            large T antigen (fragment): large T antigen from SV40 (simian virus 40)
   1545..1666    +  polyA_signal   SV40 poly(A) signal: SV40 polyadenylation signal
   1700..2128    -  rep_origin     f1 ori (sequence partly withheld): f1 bacteriophage origin of replication; arrow indicates direction of (+) strand synthesis
   2155..2259    +  promoter       AmpR promoter: bla
   2261..2618    +  promoter       SV40 promoter: SV40 enhancer and early promoter
   2653..3447    +  CDS            NeoR/KanR: aminoglycoside phosphotransferase from Tn5; aph(3')-II (or nptII); confers resistance to neomycin, kanamycin, and G418 (Geneticin®)
   3468..3620    +  CDS            ble (fragment): BLE_KLEPN - Experimental evidence at protein level: Swiss-Prot protein existence level 1. Binding protein with a strong affinity to the bleomycin family of antibiotics. Binds to CL990; an antimitotic-antibiotic compound. From Klebsiella pneumoniae.
   3679..3726    +  polyA_signal   HSV TK poly(A) signal: herpes simplex virus thymidine kinase polyadenylation signal (Cole and Stacy, 1985)
   3817..3833    -  polyA_signal   bGH poly(A) signal (fragment): bovine growth hormone polyadenylation signal
   4055..4643    +  rep_origin     ori: high-copy-number ColE1/pMB1/pBR322/pUC origin of replication
>Addgene plasmid #54568 | mOrange2-N1 | addgene full sequence | sequence record 254979 | Addgene NGS Result
TGATTCTGTGGATAACCGTATTACCGCCATGCATTAGTTATTAATAGTAATCAATTACGGGGTCATTAGT
TCATAGCCCATATATGGAGTTCCGCGTTACATAACTTACGGTAAATGGCCCGCCTGGCTGACCGCCCAAC
GACCCCCGCCCATTGACGTCAATAATGACGTATGTTCCCATAGTAACGCCAATAGGGACTTTCCATTGAC
GTCAATGGGTGGAGTATTTACGGTAAACTGCCCACTTGGCAGTACATCAAGTGTATCATATGCCAAGTAC
GCCCCCTATTGACGTCAATGACGGTAAATGGCCCGCCTGGCATTATGCCCAGTACATGACCTTATGGGAC
TTTCCTACTTGGCAGTACATCTACGTATTAGTCATCGCTATTACCATGGTGATGCGGTTTTGGCAGTACA
TCAATGGGCGTGGATAGCGGTTTGACTCACGGGGATTTCCAAGTCTCCACCCCATTGACGTCAATGGGAG
TTTGTTTTGGCACCAAAATCAACGGGACTTTCCAAAATGTCGTAACAACTCCGCCCCATTGACGCAAATG
GGCGGTAGGCGTGTACGGTGGGAGGTCTATATAAGCAGAGCTGGTTTAGTGAACCGTCAGATCCGCTAGC
GCTACCGGACTCAGATCTCGAGCTCAAGCTTCGAATTCTGCAGTCGACGGTACCGCGGGCCCGGGATCCA
CCGGTCGCCACCATGGTGAGCAAGGGCGAGGAGAATAACATGGCCATCATCAAGGAGTTCATGCGCTTCA
AGGTGCGCATGGAGGGCTCCGTGAACGGCCACGAGTTCGAGATCGAGGGCGAGGGCGAGGGCCGCCCCTA
CGAGGGCTTTCAGACCGCTAAGCTGAAGGTGACCAAGGGTGGCCCCCTGCCCTTCGCCTGGGACATCCTG
TCCCCTCATTTCACCTACGGCTCCAAGGCCTACGTGAAGCACCCCGCCGACATCCCCGACTACTTCAAGC
TGTCCTTCCCCGAGGGCTTCAAGTGGGAGCGCGTGATGAACTACGAGGACGGCGGCGTGGTGACCGTGAC
CCAGGACTCCTCCCTGCAGGACGGCGAGTTCATCTACAAGGTGAAGCTGCGCGGCACCAACTTCCCCTCC
GACGGCCCCGTGATGCAGAAGAAGACCATGGGCTGGGAGGCCTCCTCCGAGCGGATGTACCCCGAGGACG
GTGCCCTGAAGGGCAAGATCAAGATGAGGCTGAAGCTGAAGGACGGCGGCCACTACACCTCCGAGGTCAA
GACCACCTACAAGGCCAAGAAGCCCGTGCAGCTGCCCGGCGCCTACATCGTCGACATCAAGTTGGACATC
ACCTCCCACAACGAGGACTACACCATCGTGGAACAGTACGAACGCGCCGAGGGCCGCCACTCCACCGGCG
GCATGGACGAGCTGTACAAGTAAGCGGCCGCGACTCTAGATCATAATCAGCCATACCACATTTGTAGAGG
TTTTACTTGCTTTAAAAAACCTCCCACACCTCCCCCTGAACCTGAAACATAAAATGAATGCAATTGTTGT
TGTTAACTTGTTTATTGCAGCTTATAATGGTTACAAATAAAGCAATAGCATCACAAATTTCACAAATAAA
GCATTTTTTTCACTGCATTCTAGTTGTGGTTTGTCCAAACTCATCAATGTATCTTAAGGCGTAAATTGTA
AGCGTTAATATTTTGTTAAAATTCGCGTTAAATTTTTGTTAAATCAGCTCATTTTTTAACCAATAGGCCG
AAATCGGCAAAATCCCTTATAAATCAAAAGAATAGACCGAGATAGGGT
[37 nt withheld, positions 1799-1835]
AAAGAACGTGGACTCCAACGTCAAAGG
[49 nt withheld, positions 1863-1911]
T
[91 nt withheld, positions 1913-2003]
G
[124 nt withheld, positions 2005-2128]
CAGGTGGCACTTTTCGGGGAAATGTGCGCGGAACCCCTATTTGTTTATTTTTCTAAATACATTCAAATAT
GTATCCGCTCATGAGACAATAACCCTGATAAATGCTTCAATAATATTGAAAAAGGAAGAGTCCTGAGGCG
GAAAGAACCAGCTGTGGAATGTGTGTCAGTTAGGGTGTGGAAAGTCCCCAGGCTCCCCAGCAGGCAGAAG
TATGCAAAGCATGCATCTCAATTAGTCAGCAACCAGGTGTGGAAAGTCCCCAGGCTCCCCAGCAGGCAGA
AGTATGCAAAGCATGCATCTCAATTAGTCAGCAACCATAGTCCCGCCCCTAACTCCGCCCATCCCGCCCC
TAACTCCGCCCAGTTCCGCCCATTCTCCGCCCCATGGCTGACTAATTTTTTTTATTTATGCAGAGGCCGA
GGCCGCCTCGGCCTCTGAGCTATTCCAGAAGTAGTGAGGAGGCTTTTTTGGAGGCCTAGGCTTTTGCAAA
GATCGATCAAGAGACAGGATGAGGATCGTTTCGCATGATTGAACAAGATGGATTGCACGCAGGTTCTCCG
GCCGCTTGGGTGGAGAGGCTATTCGGCTATGACTGGGCACAACAGACAATCGGCTGCTCTGATGCCGCCG
TGTTCCGGCTGTCAGCGCAGGGGCGCCCGGTTCTTTTTGTCAAGACCGACCTGTCCGGTGCCCTGAATGA
ACTGCAAGACGAGGCAGCGCGGCTATCGTGGCTGGCCACGACGGGCGTTCCTTGCGCAGCTGTGCTCGAC
GTTGTCACTGAAGCGGGAAGGGACTGGCTGCTATTGGGCGAAGTGCCGGGGCAGGATCTCCTGTCATCTC
ACCTTGCTCCTGCCGAGAAAGTATCCATCATGGCTGATGCAATGCGGCGGCTGCATACGCTTGATCCGGC
TACCTGCCCATTCGACCACCAAGCGAAACATCGCATCGAGCGAGCACGTACTCGGATGGAAGCCGGTCTT
GTCGATCAGGATGATCTGGACGAAGAGCATCAGGGGCTCGCGCCAGCCGAACTGTTCGCCAGGCTCAAGG
CGAGCATGCCCGACGGCGAGGATCTCGTCGTGACCCATGGCGATGCCTGCTTGCCGAATATCATGGTGGA
AAATGGCCGCTTTTCTGGATTCATCGACTGTGGCCGGCTGGGTGTGGCGGACCGCTATCAGGACATAGCG
TTGGCTACCCGTGATATTGCTGAAGAGCTTGGCGGCGAATGGGCTGACCGCTTCCTCGTGCTTTACGGTA
TCGCCGCTCCCGATTCGCAGCGCATCGCCTTCTATCGCCTTCTTGACGAGTTCTTCTGAGCGGGACTCTG
GGGTTCGAAATGACCGACCAAGCGACGCCCAACCTGCCATCACGAGATTTCGATTCCACCGCCGCCTTCT
ATGAAAGGTTGGGCTTCGGAATCGTTTTCCGGGACGCCGGCTGGATGATCCTCCAGCGCGGGGATCTCAT
GCTGGAGTTCTTCGCCCACCCTAGGGGGAGGCTAACTGAAACACGGAAGGAGACAATACCGGAAGGAACC
CGCGCTATGACGGCAATAAAAAGACAGAATAAAACGCACGGTGTTGGGTCGTTTGTTCATAAACGCGGGG
TTCGGTCCCAGGGCTGGCACTCTGTCGATACCCCACCGAGACCCCATTGGGGCCAATACGCCCGCGTTTC
TTCCTTTTCCCCACCCCACCCCCCAAGTTCGGGTGAAGGCCCAGGGCTCGCAGCCAACGTCGGGGCGGCA
GGCCCTGCCATAGCCTCAGGTTACTCATATATACTTTAGATTGATTTAAAACTTCATTTTTAATTTAAAA
GGATCTAGGTGAAGATCCTTTTTGATAATCTCATGACCAAAATCCCTTAACGTGAGTTTTCGTTCCACTG
AGCGTCAGACCCCGTAGAAAAGATCAAAGGATCTTCTTGAGATCCTTTTTTTCTGCGCGTAATCTGCTGC
TTGCAAACAAAAAAACCACCGCTACCAGCGGTGGTTTGTTTGCCGGATCAAGAGCTACCAACTCTTTTTC
CGAAGGTAACTGGCTTCAGCAGAGCGCAGATACCAAATACTGTTCTTCTAGTGTAGCCGTAGTTAGGCCA
CCACTTCAAGAACTCTGTAGCACCGCCTACATACCTCGCTCTGCTAATCCTGTTACCAGTGGCTGCTGCC
AGTGGCGATAAGTCGTGTCTTACCGGGTTGGACTCAAGACGATAGTTACCGGATAAGGCGCAGCGGTCGG
GCTGAACGGGGGGTTCGTGCACACAGCCCAGCTTGGAGCGAACGACCTACACCGAACTGAGATACCTACA
GCGTGAGCTATGAGAAAGCGCCACGCTTCCCGAAGGGAGAAAGGCGGACAGGTATCCGGTAAGCGGCAGG
GTCGGAACAGGAGAGCGCACGAGGGAGCTTCCAGGGGGAAACGCCTGGTATCTTTATAGTCCTGTCGGGT
TTCGCCACCTCTGACTTGAGCGTCGATTTTTGTGATGCTCGTCAGGGGGGCGGAGCCTATGGAAAAACGC
CAGCAACGCGGCCTTTTTACGGTTCCTGGCCTTTTGCTGGCCTTTTGCTCACATGTTCTTTCCTGCGTTA
TCCCC
