>Addgene plasmid #54568 | mOrange2-N1 | addgene partial sequence | sequence record 90576 | CMV-F 5'-CGCAAATGGGCGGTAGGCGTG-3'
GTGAACCGTCAGATCCGCTAGCGCTACCGGACTCAGATCTCGAGCTCAAGCTTCGAATTCTGCAGTCGAC
GGTACCGCGGGCCCGGGATCCACCGGTCGCCACCATGGTGAGCAAGGGCGAGGAGAATAACATGGCCATC
ATCAAGGAGTTCATGCGCTTCAAGGTGCGCATGGAGGGCTCCGTGAACGGCCACGAGTTCGAGATCGAGG
GCGAGGGCGAGGGCCGCCCCTACGAGGGCTTTCAGACCGCTAAGCTGAAGGTGACCAAGGGTGGCCCCCT
GCCCTTCGCCTGGGACATCCTGTCCCCTCATTTCACCTACGGCTCCAAGGCCTACGTGAAGCACCCCGCC
GACATCCCCGACTACTTCAAGCTGTCCTTCCCCGAGGGCTTCAAGTGGGAGCGCGTGATGAACTACGAGG
ACGGCGGCGTGGTGACCGTGACCCAGGACTCCTCCCTGCAGGACGGCGAGTTCATCTACAAGGTGAAGCT
GCGCGGCACCAACTTCCCCTCCGACGGCCCCGTGATGCAGAAGAAGACCATGGGCTGGGAGGCCTCCTCC
GAGCGGATGTACCCCGAGGACGGTGCCCTGAAGGGCAAGATCAAGATGAGGCTGAAGCTGAAGGACGGCG
GCCACTACACCTCCGAGGTCAAGACCACCTACAAGGCCAAGAAGCCCGTGCAGCTGCCCGGCGCCTACAT
CGTCGACATCAAGTTGGACATCACCTCCCACAACGAGGACTACACCATCGTGGAACAGTACGAACGCGCC
GAGGGCCGCCACTCCACCGGCGGCATGGACGAGCTGTACAAGTAAGCGGCCGCGACTCTAGATCATAATC
AGCCATACCACATTTGTAGAGGTT
